Addgene plasmid #55244: EBFP2-LaminB1-10
Purpose: Localization: Nuclear Envelope, Excitation: 383, Emission: 448
Depositing lab: Michael Davidson. Depositing organization: Florida State University, Tallahassee.
Backbone
  Vector backbone: EBFP2
  Backbone size w/o insert (bp): 4750
  Vector type: Mammalian Expression
  Selectable markers: Neomycin (select with G418)
Growth in bacteria
  Bacterial resistance: Kanamycin, 50 μg/mL
  Growth temperature: 37°C
  Growth strain: DH5alpha
  Copy number: High Copy
Gene/Insert
  Gene/Insert name: LaminB1 (alt name: NM_005573.2)
  Species: H. sapiens (human)
  Entrez Gene: LMNB1 (a.k.a. ADLD, LMN, LMN2, LMNB, MCPH26)
  Promoter: CMV
  Tag / fusion protein: EBFP2 (N terminal on backbone)
  Cloning method: Unknown
  Sequencing primers: 5′ CMV-F; 3′ SV40pA-R
Terms and licenses: Academic/Nonprofit Terms; Industry Terms
Depositor comments: . Excitation = 383; Emission = 448
How to cite: EBFP2-LaminB1-10 was a gift from Michael Davidson (Addgene plasmid # 55244 ; http://n2t.net/addgene:55244 ; RRID:Addgene_55244)
