[The description below was written by a language model from this plasmid's Addgene catalogue record and pLannotate feature annotations shown in this document.]
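Description:
EBFP2-LaminB1-10 is a mammalian expression plasmid of about 6.5 kb that produces human lamin B1 (LMNB1) fused to the blue fluorescent protein EBFP2, for labelling the nuclear envelope in living or fixed cells. It is built on an EBFP2 backbone with the layout typical of C1-style fluorescent protein fusion vectors. It replicates at high copy in E. coli from a ColE1/pUC-type origin and also carries an f1 phage origin. A single NeoR/KanR (Tn5 aminoglycoside phosphotransferase) gene provides selection in both hosts. A bacterial bla-type promoter placed just upstream of the SV40 enhancer/early promoter gives kanamycin resistance in bacteria, and the SV40 promoter drives G418 resistance in mammalian cells. This cassette ends in the HSV TK polyadenylation signal. The short ble, bGH poly(A) and SV40 large T antigen fragments in the automated annotation appear to be incidental matches to backbone sequence rather than functional elements.

The expression cassette uses the human CMV immediate early enhancer and promoter. The EBFP2 coding sequence comes first, followed by a short remnant of the multiple cloning site that acts as a linker, then the LMNB1 open reading frame and an SV40 poly(A) signal. EBFP2 is therefore at the N terminus of the fusion, leaving the lamin C terminus free. Lamin B1 is a component of the nuclear lamina on the nucleoplasmic face of the inner nuclear membrane, so the fusion marks the nuclear periphery with blue fluorescence (excitation 383 nm, emission 448 nm). The construct is suited to transient transfection or G418-selected stable expression for imaging nuclear envelope localization. The record does not state the cloning method.
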