Features (pLannotate 1.2.2; 15 found; start..end, strand, type, name):
     42..399     +  promoter       SV40 promoter: SV40 enhancer and early promoter
    434..1228    +  CDS            NeoR/KanR: aminoglycoside phosphotransferase from Tn5; aph(3')-II (or nptII); confers resistance to neomycin, kanamycin, and G418 (Geneticin®)
   1249..1401    +  CDS            ble (fragment): BLE_KLEPN - Experimental evidence at protein level: Swiss-Prot protein existence level 1. Binding protein with a strong affinity to the bleomycin family of antibiotics. Binds to CL990; an antimitotic-antibiotic compound. From Klebsiella pneumoniae.
   1460..1507    +  polyA_signal   HSV TK poly(A) signal: herpes simplex virus thymidine kinase polyadenylation signal (Cole and Stacy, 1985)
   1598..1614    -  polyA_signal   bGH poly(A) signal (fragment): bovine growth hormone polyadenylation signal
   1836..2424    +  rep_origin     ori: high-copy-number ColE1/pMB1/pBR322/pUC origin of replication
   2599..2902    +  enhancer       CMV enhancer: human cytomegalovirus immediate early enhancer
   2903..3106    +  promoter       CMV promoter: human cytomegalovirus (CMV) immediate early promoter
   3151..3867    +  CDS            EBFP2: EBFP2 is a basic (constitutively fluorescent) blue fluorescent protein published in 2007, derived from Aequorea victoria. It is reported to be a rapidly-maturing monomer with moderate acid sensitivity.
   3868..3898    +  misc_feature   MCS (fragment): multiple cloning site
   3898..5655    +  CDS            LMNB1: LMNB1_HUMAN - Also known as LMN2, LMNB. Experimental evidence at protein level: Swiss-Prot protein existence level 1. Lamins are components of the nuclear lamina, a fibrous layer on the nucleoplasmic side of the inner nuclear membrane, which is thought to provide a framework for the nuclear envelope and may also interact with chromatin. From Homo sapiens (Human).
   5681..5765    +  CDS            large T antigen (fragment): large T antigen from SV40 (simian virus 40)
   5788..5909    +  polyA_signal   SV40 poly(A) signal: SV40 polyadenylation signal
   5943..6371    -  rep_origin     f1 ori (sequence partly withheld): f1 bacteriophage origin of replication; arrow indicates direction of (+) strand synthesis
   6398..40      +  promoter       AmpR promoter (across the origin): bla
>Addgene plasmid #55244 | EBFP2-LaminB1-10 | addgene full sequence | sequence record 393245 | Addgene NGS Result
ACCCTGATAAATGCTTCAATAATATTGAAAAAGGAAGAGTCCTGAGGCGGAAAGAACCAGCTGTGGAATG
TGTGTCAGTTAGGGTGTGGAAAGTCCCCAGGCTCCCCAGCAGGCAGAAGTATGCAAAGCATGCATCTCAA
TTAGTCAGCAACCAGGTGTGGAAAGTCCCCAGGCTCCCCAGCAGGCAGAAGTATGCAAAGCATGCATCTC
AATTAGTCAGCAACCATAGTCCCGCCCCTAACTCCGCCCATCCCGCCCCTAACTCCGCCCAGTTCCGCCC
ATTCTCCGCCCCATGGCTGACTAATTTTTTTTATTTATGCAGAGGCCGAGGCCGCCTCGGCCTCTGAGCT
ATTCCAGAAGTAGTGAGGAGGCTTTTTTGGAGGCCTAGGCTTTTGCAAAGATCGATCAAGAGACAGGATG
AGGATCGTTTCGCATGATTGAACAAGATGGATTGCACGCAGGTTCTCCGGCCGCTTGGGTGGAGAGGCTA
TTCGGCTATGACTGGGCACAACAGACAATCGGCTGCTCTGATGCCGCCGTGTTCCGGCTGTCAGCGCAGG
GGCGCCCGGTTCTTTTTGTCAAGACCGACCTGTCCGGTGCCCTGAATGAACTGCAAGACGAGGCAGCGCG
GCTATCGTGGCTGGCCACGACGGGCGTTCCTTGCGCAGCTGTGCTCGACGTTGTCACTGAAGCGGGAAGG
GACTGGCTGCTATTGGGCGAAGTGCCGGGGCAGGATCTCCTGTCATCTCACCTTGCTCCTGCCGAGAAAG
TATCCATCATGGCTGATGCAATGCGGCGGCTGCATACGCTTGATCCGGCTACCTGCCCATTCGACCACCA
AGCGAAACATCGCATCGAGCGAGCACGTACTCGGATGGAAGCCGGTCTTGTCGATCAGGATGATCTGGAC
GAAGAGCATCAGGGGCTCGCGCCAGCCGAACTGTTCGCCAGGCTCAAGGCGAGCATGCCCGACGGCGAGG
ATCTCGTCGTGACCCATGGCGATGCCTGCTTGCCGAATATCATGGTGGAAAATGGCCGCTTTTCTGGATT
CATCGACTGTGGCCGGCTGGGTGTGGCGGACCGCTATCAGGACATAGCGTTGGCTACCCGTGATATTGCT
GAAGAGCTTGGCGGCGAATGGGCTGACCGCTTCCTCGTGCTTTACGGTATCGCCGCTCCCGATTCGCAGC
GCATCGCCTTCTATCGCCTTCTTGACGAGTTCTTCTGAGCGGGACTCTGGGGTTCGAAATGACCGACCAA
GCGACGCCCAACCTGCCATCACGAGATTTCGATTCCACCGCCGCCTTCTATGAAAGGTTGGGCTTCGGAA
TCGTTTTCCGGGACGCCGGCTGGATGATCCTCCAGCGCGGGGATCTCATGCTGGAGTTCTTCGCCCACCC
TAGGGGGAGGCTAACTGAAACACGGAAGGAGACAATACCGGAAGGAACCCGCGCTATGACGGCAATAAAA
AGACAGAATAAAACGCACGGTGTTGGGTCGTTTGTTCATAAACGCGGGGTTCGGTCCCAGGGCTGGCACT
CTGTCGATACCCCACCGAGACCCCATTGGGGCCAATACGCCCGCGTTTCTTCCTTTTCCCCACCCCACCC
CCCAAGTTCGGGTGAAGGCCCAGGGCTCGCAGCCAACGTCGGGGCGGCAGGCCCTGCCATAGCCTCAGGT
TACTCATATATACTTTAGATTGATTTAAAACTTCATTTTTAATTTAAAAGGATCTAGGTGAAGATCCTTT
TTGATAATCTCATGACCAAAATCCCTTAACGTGAGTTTTCGTTCCACTGAGCGTCAGACCCCGTAGAAAA
GATCAAAGGATCTTCTTGAGATCCTTTTTTTCTGCGCGTAATCTGCTGCTTGCAAACAAAAAAACCACCG
CTACCAGCGGTGGTTTGTTTGCCGGATCAAGAGCTACCAACTCTTTTTCCGAAGGTAACTGGCTTCAGCA
GAGCGCAGATACCAAATACTGTTCTTCTAGTGTAGCCGTAGTTAGGCCACCACTTCAAGAACTCTGTAGC
ACCGCCTACATACCTCGCTCTGCTAATCCTGTTACCAGTGGCTGCTGCCAGTGGCGATAAGTCGTGTCTT
ACCGGGTTGGACTCAAGACGATAGTTACCGGATAAGGCGCAGCGGTCGGGCTGAACGGGGGGTTCGTGCA
CACAGCCCAGCTTGGAGCGAACGACCTACACCGAACTGAGATACCTACAGCGTGAGCTATGAGAAAGCGC
CACGCTTCCCGAAGGGAGAAAGGCGGACAGGTATCCGGTAAGCGGCAGGGTCGGAACAGGAGAGCGCACG
AGGGAGCTTCCAGGGGGAAACGCCTGGTATCTTTATAGTCCTGTCGGGTTTCGCCACCTCTGACTTGAGC
GTCGATTTTTGTGATGCTCGTCAGGGGGGCGGAGCCTATGGAAAAACGCCAGCAACGCGGCCTTTTTACG
GTTCCTGGCCTTTTGCTGGCCTTTTGCTCACATGTTCTTTCCTGCGTTATCCCCTGATTCTGTGGATAAC
CGTATTACCGCCATGCATTAGTTATTAATAGTAATCAATTACGGGGTCATTAGTTCATAGCCCATATATG
GAGTTCCGCGTTACATAACTTACGGTAAATGGCCCGCCTGGCTGACCGCCCAACGACCCCCGCCCATTGA
CGTCAATAATGACGTATGTTCCCATAGTAACGCCAATAGGGACTTTCCATTGACGTCAATGGGTGGAGTA
TTTACGGTAAACTGCCCACTTGGCAGTACATCAAGTGTATCATATGCCAAGTACGCCCCCTATTGACGTC
AATGACGGTAAATGGCCCGCCTGGCATTATGCCCAGTACATGACCTTATGGGACTTTCCTACTTGGCAGT
ACATCTACGTATTAGTCATCGCTATTACCATGGTGATGCGGTTTTGGCAGTACATCAATGGGCGTGGATA
GCGGTTTGACTCACGGGGATTTCCAAGTCTCCACCCCATTGACGTCAATGGGAGTTTGTTTTGGCACCAA
AATCAACGGGACTTTCCAAAATGTCGTAACAACTCCGCCCCATTGACGCAAATGGGCGGTAGGCGTGTAC
GGTGGGAGGTCTATATAAGCAGAGCTGGTTTAGTGAACCGTCAGATCCGCTAGCGCTACCGGTCGCCACC
ATGGTGAGCAAGGGCGAGGAGCTGTTCACCGGGGTGGTGCCCATCCTGGTCGAGCTGGACGGCGACGTAA
ACGGCCACAAGTTCAGCGTGAGGGGCGAGGGCGAGGGCGATGCCACCAACGGCAAGCTGACCCTGAAGTT
CATCTGCACCACCGGCAAGCTGCCCGTGCCCTGGCCCACCCTCGTGACCACCCTGAGCCACGGCGTGCAG
TGCTTCGCCCGCTACCCCGACCACATGAAGCAGCACGACTTCTTCAAGTCCGCCATGCCCGAAGGCTACG
TCCAGGAGCGCACCATCTTCTTCAAGGACGACGGCACCTACAAGACCCGCGCCGAGGTGAAGTTCGAGGG
CGACACCCTGGTGAACCGCATCGAGCTGAAGGGCGTCGACTTCAAGGAGGACGGCAACATCCTGGGGCAC
AAGCTGGAGTACAACTTCAACAGCCACAACATCTATATCATGGCCGTCAAGCAGAAGAACGGCATCAAGG
TGAACTTCAAGATCCGCCACAACGTGGAGGACGGCAGCGTGCAGCTCGCCGACCACTACCAGCAGAACAC
CCCCATCGGCGACGGCCCCGTGCTGCTGCCCGACAGCCACTACCTGAGCACCCAGTCCGTGCTGAGCAAA
GACCCCAACGAGAAGCGCGATCACATGGTCCTGCTGGAGTTCCGCACCGCCGCCGGGATCACTCTCGGCA
TGGACGAGCTGTACAAGTCCGGACTCAGATCTCGAGCTCAAGCTTCGATGGCGACTGCGACCCCCGTGCC
GCCGCGGATGGGCAGCCGCGCTGGCGGCCCCACCACGCCGCTGAGCCCCACGCGCCTGTCGCGGCTCCAG
GAGAAGGAGGAGCTGCGCGAGCTCAATGACCGGCTGGCGGTGTACATCGACAAGGTGCGCAGCCTGGAGA
CGGAGAACAGCGCGCTGCAGCTGCAGGTGACGGAGCGCGAGGAGGTGCGCGGCCGTGAGCTCACCGGCCT
CAAGGCGCTCTACGAGACCGAGCTGGCCGACGCGCGACGCGCGCTCGACGACACGGCCCGCGAGCGCGCC
AAGCTGCAGATCGAGCTGGGCAAGTGCAAGGCGGAACACGACCAGCTGCTCCTCAACTATGCTAAGAAGG
AATCTGATCTTAATGGCGCCCAGATCAAGCTTCGAGAATATGAAGCAGCACTCAATTCGAAAGATGCAGC
TCTTGCTACTGCACTTGGTGACAAAAAAAGTTTAGAGGGAGATTTGGAGGATCTGAAGGATCAGATTGCC
CAGTTGGAAGCCTCCTTAGCTGCAGCCAAAAAACAGTTAGCAGATGAAACTTTACTTAAAGTAGATTTGG
AGAATCGTTGTCAGAGCCTTACTGAGGACTTGGAGTTTCGCAAAAGCATGTATGAAGAGGAGATTAACGA
GACCAGAAGGAAGCATGAAACGCGCTTGGTAGAGGTGGATTCTGGGCGTCAAATTGAGTATGAGTACAAG
CTGGCGCAAGCCCTTCATGAGATGAGAGAGCAACATGATGCCCAAGTGAGGCTGTATAAGGAGGAGCTGG
AGCAGACTTACCATGCCAAACTTGAGAATGCCAGACTGTCATCAGAGATGAATACTTCTACTGTCAACAG
TGCCAGGGAAGAACTGATGGAAAGCCGCATGAGAATTGAGAGCCTTTCATCCCAGCTTTCTAATCTACAG
AAAGAGTCTAGAGCATGTTTGGAAAGGATTCAAGAATTAGAGGACTTGCTTGCTAAAGAAAAAGACAACT
CTCGTCGCATGCTGACAGACAAAGAGAGAGAGATGGCGGAAATAAGGGATCAAATGCAGCAACAGCTGAA
TGACTATGAACAGCTTCTTGATGTAAAGTTAGCCCTGGACATGGAAATCAGTGCTTACAGGAAACTCTTA
GAAGGCGAAGAAGAGAGGTTGAAGCTGTCTCCAAGCCCTTCTTCCCGTGTGACAGTATCCCGAGCATCCT
CAAGTCGTAGTGTACGTACAACTAGAGGAAAGCGGAAGAGGGTTGATGTGGAAGAATCAGAGGCGAGTAG
TAGTGTTAGCATCTCTCATTCCGCCTCAGCCACTGGAAATGTTTGCATCGAAGAAATTGATGTTGATGGG
AAATTTATCCGCTTGAAGAACACTTCTGAACAGGATCAACCAATGGGAGGCTGGGAGATGATCAGAAAAA
TTGGAGACACATCAGTCAGTTATAAATATACCTCAAGATATGTGCTGAAGGCAGGCCAGACTGTTACAAT
TTGGGCTGCAAACGCTGGTGTCACAGCCAGCCCCCCAACTGACCTCATCTGGAAGAACCAGAACTCGTGG
GGCACTGGCGAAGATGTGAAGGTTATATTGAAAAATTCTCAGGGAGAGGAGGTTGCTCAAAGAAGTACAG
TCTTTAAAACAACCATACCTGAAGAAGAGGAGGAGGAGGAAGAAGCAGCTGGAGTGGTTGTTGAGGAAGA
ACTTTTCCACCAGCAGGGAACCCCAAGAGCATCCAATAGAAGCTGTGCAATTATGTAGGGATCCACCGGA
TCTAGATAACTGATCATAATCAGCCATACCACATTTGTAGAGGTTTTACTTGCTTTAAAAAACCTCCCAC
ACCTCCCCCTGAACCTGAAACATAAAATGAATGCAATTGTTGTTGTTAACTTGTTTATTGCAGCTTATAA
TGGTTACAAATAAAGCAATAGCATCACAAATTTCACAAATAAAGCATTTTTTTCACTGCATTCTAGTTGT
GGTTTGTCCAAACTCATCAATGTATCTTAACGCGTAAATTGTAAGCGTTAATATTTTGTTAAAATTCGCG
TTAAATTTTTGTTAAATCAGCTCATTTTTTAACCAATAGGCCGAAATCGGCAAAATCCCTTATAAATCAA
AAGAATAGACCGAGATAGGGT
[37 nt withheld, positions 6042-6078]
AAAGAACGTGGACTCCAACGTCAAAGG
[49 nt withheld, positions 6106-6154]
T
[91 nt withheld, positions 6156-6246]
G
[124 nt withheld, positions 6248-6371]
CAGGTGGCACTTTTCGGGGAAATGTGCGCGGAACCCCTATTTGTTTATTTTTCTAAATACATTCAAATAT
GTATCCGCTCATGAGACAATA
