>Addgene plasmid #55244 | EBFP2-LaminB1-10 | depositor partial sequence | sequence record 85649 | insert sequence
GACGTCAGATCCGCTAGCGCTACCGGTCGCCACCATGGTGAGCAAGGGCGAGGAGCTGTTCACCGGGGTG
GTGCCCATCCTGGTCGAGCTGGACGGCGACGTAAACGGCCACAAGTTCAGCGTGAGGGGCGAGGGCGAGG
GCGATGCCACCAACGGCAAGCTGACCCTGAAGTTCATCTGCACCACCGGCAAGCTGCCCGTGCCCTGGCC
CACCCTCGTGACCACCCTGAGCCACGGCGTGCAGTGCTTCGCCCGCTACCCCGACCACATGAAGCAGCAC
GACTTCTTCAAGTCCGCCATGCCCGAAGGCTACGTCCAGGAGCGCACCATCTTCTTCAAGGACGACGGCA
CCTACAAGACCCGCGCCGAGGTGAAGTTCGAGGGCGACACCCTGGTGAACCGCATCGAGCTGAAGGGCGT
CGACTTCAAGGAGGACGGCAACATCCTGGGGCACAAGCTGGAGTACAACTTCAACAGCCACAACATCTAT
ATCATGGCCGTCAAGCAGAAGAACGGCATCAAGGTGAACTTCAAGATCCGCCACAACGTGGAGGACGGCA
GCGTGCAGCTCGCCGACCACTACCAGCAGAACACCCCCATCGGCGACGGCCCCGTGCTGCTGCCCGACAG
CCACTACCTGAGCACCCAGTCCGTGCTGAGCAAAGACCCCAACGAGAAGCGCGATCACATGGTCCTGCTG
GAGTTCCGCACCGCCGCCGGGATCACTCTCGGCATGGACGAGCTGTACAAGTCCGGACTCAGATCTCGAG
CTCAAGCTTCGATGGCGACTGCGACCCCCGTGCCGCCGCGGATGGGCAGCCGCGCTGGCGGCCCCACCAC
GCCGCTGAGCCCCACGCGCCTGTCGCGGCTCCAGGAGAAGGAGGAGCTGCGCGAGCTCAATGACCGGCTG
GCGGTGTACATCGACAAGGTGCGCAGCCTGGAGACGGAGAACAGCGCGCTGCAGCTGCAGGTGACGGAGC
GCGAGGAGGTGCGCGGCCGTGAGCTCACCGGCCTCAAGGCGCTCTACGAGACCGAGCTGGCCGACGCGCG
ACGCGCGCTCGACGACACGGCCCGCGAGCGCGCCAAGCTGCAGATCGAGCTGGGCAAGTGCAAGGCGGAA
CACGACCAGCTGCTCCTCAACTATGCTAAGAAGGAATCTGATCTTAATGGCGCCCAGATCAAGCTTCGAG
AATATGAAGCAGCACTCAATTCGAAAGATGCAGCTCTTGCTACTGCACTTGGTGACAAAAAAAGTTTAGA
GGGAGATTTGGAGGATCTGAAGGATCAGATTGCCCAGTTGGAAGCCTCCTTAGCTGCAGCCAAAAAACAG
TTAGCAGATGAAACTTTACTTAAAGTAGATTTGGAGAATCGTTGTCAGAGCCTTACTGAGGACTTGGAGT
TTCGCAAAAGCATGTATGAAGAGGAGATTAACGAGACCAGAAGGAAGCATGAAACGCGCTTGGTAGAGGT
GGATTCTGGGCGTCAAATTGAGTATGAGTACAAGCTGGCGCAAGCCCTTCATGAGATGAGAGAGCAACAT
GATGCCCAAGTGAGGCTGTATAAGGAGGAGCTGGAGCAGACTTACCATGCCAAACTTGAGAATGCCAGAC
TGTCATCAGAGATGAATACTTCTACTGTCAACAGTGCCAGGGAAGAACTGATGGAAAGCCGCATGAGAAT
TGAGAGCCTTTCATCCCAGCTTTCTAATCTACAGAAAGAGTCTAGAGCATGTTTGGAAAGGATTCAAGAA
TTAGAGGACTTGCTTGCTAAAGAAAAAGACAACTCTCGTCGCATGCTGACAGACAAAGAGAGAGAGATGG
CGGAAATAAGGGATCAAATGCAGCAACAGCTGAATGACTATGAACAGCTTCTTGATGTAAAGTTAGCCCT
GGACATGGAAATCAGTGCTTACAGGAAACTCTTAGAAGGCGAAGAAGAGAGGTTGAAGCTGTCTCCAAGC
CCTTCTTCCCGTGTGACAGTATCCCGAGCATCCTCAAGTCGTAGTGTACGTACAACTAGAGGAAAGCGGA
AGAGGGTTGATGTGGAAGAATCAGAGGCGAGTAGTAGTGTTAGCATCTCTCATTCCGCCTCAGCCACTGG
AAATGTTTGCATCGAAGAAATTGATGTTGATGGGAAATTTATCCGCTTGAAGAACACTTCTGAACAGGAT
CAACCAATGGGAGGCTGGGAGATGATCAGAAAAATTGGAGACACATCAGTCAGTTATAAATATACCTCAA
GATATGTGCTGAAGGCAGGCCAGACTGTTACAATTTGGGCTGCAAACGCTGGTGTCACAGCCAGCCCCCC
AACTGACCTCATCTGGAAGAACCAGAACTCGTGGGGCACTGGCGAAGATGTGAAGGTTATATTGAAAAAT
TCTCAGGGAGAGGAGGTTGCTCAAAGAAGTACAGTCTTTAAAACAACCATACCTGAAGAAGAGGAGGAGG
AGGAAGAAGCAGCTGGAGTGGTTGTTGAGGAAGAACTTTTCCACCAGCAGGGAACCCCAAGAGCATCCAA
TAGAAGCTGTGCAATTATGTAGGGATCCACCGGATCTAGATAACT
