>Addgene plasmid #55244 | EBFP2-LaminB1-10 | addgene partial sequence | sequence record 110261 | Mombaerts 819 5'-GAGAAGCGCGATCACATGGTCCT-3'
TCTCGGCATGGACGAGCTGTACAAGTCCGGACTCAGATCTCGAGCTCAAGCTTCGATGGCGACTGCGACC
CCCGTGCCGCCGCGGATGGGCAGCCGCGCTGGCGGCCCCACCACGCCGCTGAGCCCCACGCGCCTGTCGC
GGCTCCAGGAGAAGGAGGAGCTGCGCGAGCTCAATGACCGGCTGGCGGTGTACATCGACAAGGTGCGCAG
CCTGGAGACGGAGAACAGCGCGCTGCAGCTGCAGGTGACGGAGCGCGAGGAGGTGCGCGGCCGTGAGCTC
ACCGGCCTCAAGGCGCTCTACGAGACCGAGCTGGCCGACGCGCGACGCGCGCTCGACGACACGGCCCGCG
AGCGCGCCAAGCTGCAGATCGAGCTGGGCAAGTGCAAGGCGGAACACGACCAGCTGCTCCTCAACTATGC
TAAGAAGGAATCTGATCTTAATGGCGCCCAGATCAAGCTTCGAGAATATGAAGCAGCACTCAATTCGAAA
GATGCAGCTCTTGCTACTGCACTTGGTGACAAAAAAAGTTTAGAGGGAGATTTGGAGGATCTGAAGGATC
AGATTGCCCAGTTGGAAGCCTCCTTAGCTGCAGCCAAAAAACAGTTAGCAGATGAAACTTTACTTAAAGT
AGATTTGGAGAATCGTTGTCAGAGCCTTACTGAGGACTTGGAGTTTCGCAAAAGCATGTATGAAGAGGAG
ATTAACGAGACCAGAAGGAAGCATGAAACGCGCTTGGTAGAGGTGGATTCTGGGCGTCAAATTGAGTATG
AGTACAAGCTGG
